>Addgene plasmid #34943 | pCS2+8CmCherry-ABCG2a | depositor partial sequence | sequence record 42919 | pCS2+8CmCherry-ABCG2a sequence 3000 bps
CTAGTGGCGCGCCAATGGAGGGAGAAGAGCATGAGCAGGACACGCACTTCGGGGCGACGGAGGAAACACC
GACGACTGTCGCACCGAGCAGGGACCCAGAGAACGACCAGCCCGCCGTACTGGAAGTCAACCACAATGAT
ACCGGCCCTGGGGATATGAAGATCAATATGGATCCGGTACTCTCAGACCCAGAGAAGCACAAGCTAGGAT
ATGGCAGCGTGACGAATGGACACTCGAGTCACACAAAGGTCCATCCATCCTTTGCCAGGAGTACCTCCAT
TGATGGATCGGTAGTGTCCTTTCATGCCATCACCTACACGGTCAAGACCAAAGAGAATCGCAAGAAAGTG
ACCAAGACTATCCTCACAGACGTCAATGGATTATTCAAGCCTGGAATGAACGCCATTCTTGGACCTACAG
GAAGCGGCAAAACATCATTGTTGGATGTGTTGGCAGCTCGGAAAGACCCAGACGGACTGTCGGGTCAAGT
CCTCATAGATGGCGCCCCACAACCAAAGAACTTCAAATGCGTCTCCGGATATGTTGTCCAGGATGATGTC
GTCATGGGAACGCTCACCATCAGAGAGAATCTTCAGTTCTCTGCTGCTCTCCGTCTCCCCAAGACGGTCG
GTAAGAAGGAGAGAGAGGATAGGGTGGATGATATCCTAGCTGAGCTAGGTCTTTCACACGTCGGTGATAG
TAAGGTTGGAACAGAGTTCATCCGAGGCGTGTCAGGAGGAGAGAGAAAGAGAACCAATGTTGGGATGGAG
CTCATCACAAAACCCAGTGTTCTGTTCTTAGACGAACCAACGACAGGATTGGATGCAAGTACTGCTAATG
CTGTCATGCATCTGTTAGCCAGTCTGTCCAAGAGAGGGCGCACCATCATCTTCTCCATCCATCAGCCTCG
CTACTCCATCTTCCGTCTCTTTGACAAGATGCACCTGTTGGGACAAGGGCGGACGATCTACCATGGCCCC
GCCCAAGAAGCTTTGGAGTATTTTTCATCTATTGGTTTTGAGTGTGAAGAACACAACAATCCACCTGACT
TCTTCTTGGATGTCATCCTGGGACAGTCTGATCTGAAGTCATCGGAGAAAGATCAAGAAGATGTAGAGAG
TGGTGTGGCAGCCATAGAGAATGGAGAGAAGAGCAAAGTGATCCTAGCAGATTGCTACGAGAAGTCTCAC
TACAACAAGACGATGAAAGAGGCTACAGAGAGCATCTACACCCAGTACCGCAACGACGAAGAACCGAGCA
TCGTTTCCATCAACTACCCAACATCCTTCTTTTCACAGTTGTACCATGTTTCCCATCGAGCAGTACTGAA
CATCCTCAGAAATCCATTCCTGACCGTAATCCAGAACGCGACTGTCATATTATTCTCTGTTGTTATCGGC
GGCATCTACTTTCAACTCGACACCTCCATCTCGTCAGGATACCAGAACAGAATTGGTGCCTTCTTCTTCC
TCATCATGCAAATGGTATTTGGCAACTTGAGTGCTGTTGAGCTTTTCATCAGGGAAAGAGTTATATTTAT
TCATGAATCGGCGAGTGGTTTCTACCGAGTCTCGGTGTACTTCGTTGCGAAGGTCTTTTGTGATCTACTT
CCGCTAAGAGTGATACCAACAATCCTTTATGTCGTTGTCACGTATTGGATGATTGGTCTTCAAGCTGATG
CAACAAAGTTCTTCTTGTACTTCTTGACTCTCCTTCTCGTCACATTTGTGTCCAGCGCCCTCGCCTTTGC
CATCAGTTCCAGTGTGAGCATCGCAGGCATAGCTACTCTGCTCATTGCCATGTGCTATGTGCTCATGATG
GTATTTGGAGGACTGTTGGTGAACATCAGCTCATTGCCTGTCTGGCTTCAATGGCTTCAGTATCTCAGCA
TCTTCAGATTTGGTCTAAATGCTCTGCTAATTAACGAGATGGTTGGTTTGGACTTCTGTGAGACTGTAGG
AAATGTCACCCTACGATGTATCCCCGGTACCGACTACCTCGATCAGCAAGGAATCGACTACAGCGACTGG
GGCCTTTGGCAGAATGAGATGGCCCTAGGAATCATGACCGTCGCCCTTCTAGCCATCGCTTACATTCAGC
TCAGGAGGATACCTAAGCTCAAATTAATTAAAGGCCGGCCAGCGATCGCCGGACATCGATTGATGGTGAG
CAAGGGCGAGGAGGATAACATGGCCATCATCAAGGAGTTCATGCGCTTCAAGGTGCACATGGAGGGCTCC
GTGAACGGCCACGAGTTCGAGATCGAGGGCGAGGGCGAGGGCCGCCCCTACGAGGGCACCCAGACCGCCA
AGCTGAAGGTGACCAAGGGTGGCCCCCTGCCCTTCGCCTGGGACATCCTGTCCCCTCAGTTCATGTACGG
CTCCAAGGCCTACGTGAAGCACCCCGCCGACATCCCCGACTACTTGAAGCTGTCCTTCCCCGAGGGCTTC
AAGTGGGAGCGCGTGATGAACTTCGAGGACGGCGGCGTGGTGACCGTGACCCAGGACTCCTCCCTGCAGG
ACGGCGAGTTCATCTACAAGGTGAAGCTGCGCGGCACCAACTTCCCCTCCGACGGCCCCGTAATGCAGAA
GAAGACCATGGGCTGGGAGGCCTCCTCCGAGCGGATGTACCCCGAGGACGGCGCCCTGAAGGGCGAGATC
AAGCAGAGGCTGAAGCTGAAGGACGGCGGCCACTACGACGCTGAGGTCAAGACCACCTACAAGGCCAAGA
AGCCCGTGCAGCTGCCCGGCGCCTACAACGTCAACATCAAGTTGGACATCACCTCCCACAACGAGGACTA
CACCATCGTGGAACAGTACGAACGCGCCGAGGGCCGCCACTCCACCGGCGGCATGGACGAGCTGTACAAG
TAAGAATTCAAGGCCTCTCGAGCCTCTAGAACTATAGTGAGTCGTATTACGTAGATCCAGACATGATAAG
ATACATTGATGAGTTTGGACAAACCACAACTAGAATGCAGTGAAAAAAATGCTTTATTTG
