>Addgene plasmid #34943 | pCS2+8CmCherry-ABCG2a | addgene partial sequence | sequence record 45369 | m13_pUC-rev
CCAGCGCGCAATTAACCCTCACTAAAGGGAACAAAAGCTGGGTACCGGGCCCAATGCATTGGCGCCGCGG
CCGCGAATTAAAAAACCTCCCACACCTCCCCCTGAACCTGAAACATAAAATGAATGCAATTGTTGTTGTT
AACTTGTTTATTGCAGCTTATAATGGTTACAAATAAAGCAATAGCATCACAAATTTCACAAATAAAGCAT
TTTTTTCACTGCATTCTAGTTGTGGTTTGTCCAAACTCATCAATGTATCTTATCATGTCTGGATCTACGT
AATACGACTCACTATAGTTCTAGAGGCTCGAGAGGCCTTGAATTCTTACTTGTACAGCTCGTCCATGCCG
CCGGTGGAGTGGCGGCCCTCGGCGCGTTCGTACTGTTCCACGATGGTGTAGTCCTCGTTGTGGGAGGTGA
TGTCCAACTTGATGTTGACGTTGTAGGCGCCGGGCAGCTGCACGGGCTTCTTGGCCTTGTAGGTGGTCTT
GACCTCAGCGTCGTAGTGGCCGCCGTCCTTCAGCTTCAGCCTCTGCTTGATCTCGCCCTTCAGGGCGCCG
TCCTCGGGGTACATCCGCTCGGAGGAGGCCTCCCAGCCCATGGTCTTCTTCTGCATTACGGGGCCGTCGG
AGGGGAAGTTGGTGCCGCGCAGCTTCACCTTGTAGATGAACTCGCCGTCCTGCAGGGAGGAGTCCTGGGT
CACGGTCACCACGCCGCCGTCCTCGAAGTTCATCACGCGCTCCCACTTGAAGCCCTCGGGGAAGGACAGC
TTCAAGTAGTCGGGGATGTCGGCGGGGTGCTTCACGTAGGCCTTGGAGCCGTACATGAACTGAGGGGACA
GGATGTCC
