>Addgene plasmid #34943 | pCS2+8CmCherry-ABCG2a | addgene partial sequence | sequence record 46427 | sp6 5'-ATTTAGGTGACACTATAG-3'
TGGAGGGAGAAGAGCATGAGCAGGACACGCACTTCGGGGCGACGGAGGAAACACCGACGACTGTCGCACC
GAGCAGGGACCCAGAGAACGACCAGCCCGCCGTACTGGAAGTCAACCACAATGATACCGGCCCTGGGGAT
ATGAAGATCAATATGGATCCGGTACTCTCAGACCCAGAGAAGCACAAGCTAGGATATGGCAGCGTGACGA
ATGGACACTCGAGTCACACAAAGGTCCATCCATCCTTTGCCAGGAGTACCTCCATTGATGGATCGGTAGT
GTCCTTTCATGCCATCACCTACACGGTCAAGACCAAAGAGAATCGCAAGAAAGTGACCAAGACTATCCTC
ACAGACGTCAATGGATTATTCAAGCCTGGAATGAACGCCATTCTTGGACCTACAGGAAGCGGCAAAACAT
CATTGTTGGATGTGTTGGCAGCTCGGAAAGACCCAGACGGACTGTCGGGTCAAGTCCTCATAGATGGCGC
CCCACAACCAAAGAACTTCAAATGCGTCTCCGGATATGTTGTCCAGGATGATGTCGTCATGGGAACGCTC
ACCATCAGAGAGAATCTTCAGTTCTCTGCTGCTCTCCGTCTCCCCAAGACGGTCGGTAAGAAGGAGAGAG
AGGATAGGGTGGATGATATCCTAGCTGAGCTAGGTCTTTCACACGTCGGTGATAGTAAGGTTGGAACAGA
GTTCATCCGAGGCGTGTCAGGAGGAGAGAGAAAGAGAACCAATGTTGGGATGGAGCTCATCACAAAACCC
AGTGTTCTGTTCTTAGACGAACCAACGACAGGATTGGATGCAAGTACTGCTAATGCTGTCATGCATCTGT
TAGCCAGTCTGT
