[The description below was written by a language model from this plasmid's Addgene catalogue record.]
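Description:
pCS2+8CmCherry-ABCG2a is an expression plasmid built on pCS2+8CmCherry, a 4,866 bp derivative of the pCS2+ vector family that carries a backbone-encoded mCherry for making C-terminal fusions. It is listed as a mammalian expression vector that is also suited to sea urchin, zebrafish and Xenopus systems. In bacteria it is maintained as a high-copy plasmid under ampicillin selection. The record does not include a feature table, so the origin of replication and any further regulatory elements of the backbone are not documented here.

The insert is a 2,109 bp coding sequence for ABCG2a (also known as BCRP or MXR1) from the purple sea urchin Strongylocentrotus purpuratus. ABCG2a is a member of the ABC transporter family associated with multidrug efflux. It was cloned between AscI and PacI sites, both of which remain intact, so the insert can be excised or exchanged. This placement puts the transporter in frame with the downstream mCherry, giving a red fluorescent fusion protein tagged at its C terminus.

The promoter recorded for the insert is SP6, a bacteriophage promoter normally used for in vitro transcription. This fits the usual way such vectors are used, with synthetic mRNA produced from the plasmid and introduced into eggs or embryos of the listed organisms. The associated study concerns the localization and substrate selectivity of sea urchin multidrug efflux transporters. The construct is therefore suited to visualising where ABCG2a resides in cells by mCherry fluorescence and to overexpressing the transporter for assays of efflux activity.
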