Addgene plasmid #34943: pCS2+8CmCherry-ABCG2a
Depositing lab: Amro Hamdoun. Depositing organization: University of California, San Diego (UCSD). Publication: Localization and Substrate Selectivity of Sea Urchin Multidrug (MDR) Efflux Transporters. Gokirmak T, Campanale JP, Shipp LE, Moy GW, Tao H, Hamdoun A. J Biol Chem. 2012 Nov 2. 10.1074/jbc.M112.424879 PubMed 23124201.
Backbone
  Vector backbone: pCS2+8CmCherry
  Backbone manufacturer: Gokirmak et al., 2012
  Backbone size w/o insert (bp): 4866
  Vector type: Mammalian Expression ; Sea urchin, zebrafish, Xenopus
Growth in bacteria
  Bacterial resistance: Ampicillin, 100 μg/mL
  Growth temperature: 37°C
  Growth strain: DH10B
  Copy number: High Copy
Gene/Insert
  Gene/Insert name: ABCG2a (alt names: BCRP; MXR1)
  Species: Strongylocentrotus purpuratus
  Insert size (bp): 2109
  Promoter: SP6
  Tag / fusion protein: mCherry (C terminal on backbone)
  Cloning method: Restriction Enzyme; 5′ cloning site AscI (not destroyed); 3′ cloning site PacI (not destroyed)
  Sequencing primers: 5′ CTTGATTTAGGTGACACTATA; 3′ GCCTCCCAGCCCATGG
Terms and licenses: Academic/Nonprofit Terms; Industry Terms: Not Available to Industry
How to cite: pCS2+8CmCherry-ABCG2a was a gift from Amro Hamdoun (Addgene plasmid # 34943 ; http://n2t.net/addgene:34943 ; RRID:Addgene_34943)
